Addgene plasmid #112799: p3 FLAG_CMV14/OCTN2 (wt)
Purpose: Expression of OCTN2
Depositing lab: Katarzyna Nalęcz. Publication: Caveolin-1--a novel interacting partner of organic cation/carnitine transporter (Octn2): effect of protein kinase C on this interaction in rat astrocytes. Czeredys M, Samluk L, Michalec K, Tulodziecka K, Skowronek K, Nalecz KA. PLoS One. 2013 Dec 13;8(12):e82105. doi: 10.1371/journal.pone.0082105. eCollection 2013. PONE-D-13-35323 PubMed 24349196.
Backbone
  Vector backbone: p3 FLAG_CMV14
  Backbone manufacturer: Sigma
  Vector type: Mammalian Expression
  Selectable markers: Neomycin (select with G418)
Growth in bacteria
  Bacterial resistance: Ampicillin, 100 μg/mL
  Growth temperature: 37°C
  Growth strain: DH5alpha
  Copy number: Unknown
Gene/Insert
  Gene/Insert name: OCTN2/SLC22A5 (alt name: Organic cation/carnitine transporter)
  Species: R. norvegicus (rat)
  Entrez Gene: Slc22a5 (a.k.a. CT1, OCTN2, UST2r)
  Tag / fusion protein: 3 x Flag (C terminal on insert)
  Cloning method: Restriction Enzyme; 5′ cloning site HindIII (unknown if destroyed); 3′ cloning site BamHI (unknown if destroyed)
Terms and licenses: Academic/Nonprofit Terms; Industry Terms: Not Available to Industry
How to cite: p3 FLAG_CMV14/OCTN2 (wt) was a gift from Katarzyna Nalęcz (Addgene plasmid # 112799 ; http://n2t.net/addgene:112799 ; RRID:Addgene_112799)
