[The description below was written by a language model from this plasmid's Addgene catalogue record and pLannotate feature annotations shown in this document.]
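Description:
p3 FLAG_CMV14/OCTN2 (wt) is a mammalian expression plasmid built on the commercial p3 FLAG_CMV14 backbone and carrying the wild-type rat organic cation/carnitine transporter OCTN2 (Slc22a5). The coding sequence was inserted between HindIII and BamHI sites, downstream of the human cytomegalovirus immediate-early enhancer and promoter. It is followed by a 3xFLAG epitope, recorded as a C-terminal fusion, so the transporter should be produced with three tandem FLAG tags at its C terminus. Transcripts are terminated by the human growth hormone polyadenylation signal. The encoded protein is a sodium-dependent, high-affinity carnitine transporter that also carries organic cations such as tetraethylammonium.

For propagation in E. coli the plasmid has a high-copy ColE1/pUC-type origin and a β-lactamase gene conferring ampicillin resistance. An f1 origin is also present, which would permit single-stranded DNA production. A second mammalian cassette places the neomycin phosphotransferase gene under the SV40 enhancer/early promoter with an SV40 polyadenylation signal, allowing G418 selection of stably transfected cells. The automated annotation also detects a ble reading frame and a str fragment immediately after neo, which probably reflect the transposon-derived origin of that marker segment rather than intended selection markers. Short lac, lacZα, lacI, T7 promoter and CloDF13 fragments look like backbone remnants.

The stated purpose is expression of OCTN2. The FLAG tag suits detection and immunoprecipitation of the transporter, in keeping with the associated work on its interaction with caveolin-1 and the effect of protein kinase C on that interaction.
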