Features (pLannotate 1.2.2; 22 found; start..end, strand, type, name):
      1..380     +  enhancer       CMV enhancer: human cytomegalovirus immediate early enhancer
    382..581     +  promoter       CMV promoter: human cytomegalovirus (CMV) immediate early promoter
    613..2283    +  CDS            Slc22a5: S22A5_RAT - Also known as Octn2. Experimental evidence at protein level: Swiss-Prot protein existence level 1. Sodium-ion dependent, high affinity carnitine transporter. Involved in the active cellular uptake of carnitine. Transports one sodium ion with one molecule of carnitine. Also transports organic cations such as tetraethylammonium (TEA) without the involvement of sodium. Also relative uptake activity ratio of carnitine to TEA is 11.3. From Rattus norvegicus (Rat).
   2296..2361    +  CDS            3xFLAG: three tandem FLAG® epitope tags, followed by an enterokinase cleavage site
   2372..2994    +  polyA_signal   hGH poly(A) signal: human growth hormone polyadenylation signal
   3036..3333    +  promoter       SV40 promoter: SV40 enhancer and early promoter
   3387..4178    +  CDS            neo: KKA2_KLEPN - Also known as kan, nptII. Experimental evidence at protein level: Swiss-Prot protein existence level 1. Resistance to kanamycin, neomycin, paromomycin, ribostamycin, butirosin and gentamicin B. From Klebsiella pneumoniae.
   4202..4579    +  CDS            ble: BLE_KLEPN - Experimental evidence at protein level: Swiss-Prot protein existence level 1. Binding protein with a strong affinity to the bleomycin family of antibiotics. Binds to CL990; an antimitotic-antibiotic compound. From Klebsiella pneumoniae.
   4621..4680    +  CDS            str (fragment): STR_KLEPN - Protein inferred from homology: Swiss-Prot protein existence level 3. The aminoglycoside phosphotransferases achieve inactivation of their antibiotic substrates by phosphorylation. From Klebsiella pneumoniae.
   4703..4726    -  rep_origin     CloDF13 ori (fragment): Plasmids containing the CloDF13 (CDF) origin of replication can be propagated in E. coli cells that contain additional plasmids with compatible origins.
   4727..4810    +  CDS            large T antigen (fragment): large T antigen from SV40 (simian virus 40)
   4833..4967    +  polyA_signal   SV40 poly(A) signal: SV40 polyadenylation signal
   4973..4991    -  promoter       T7 promoter: promoter for bacteriophage T7 RNA polymerase
   5029..5045    -  protein_bind   lac operator: The lac repressor binds to the lac operator to inhibit transcription in E. coli. This inhibition can be relieved by adding lactose or isopropyl-β-D-thiogalactopyranoside (IPTG). lac repressor encoded by lacI
   5053..5083    -  promoter       lac promoter: promoter for the E. coli lac operon
   5098..5119    -  protein_bind   CAP binding site: CAP binding activates transcription in the presence of cAMP. E. coli catabolite activator protein
   5132..5224    -  CDS            lacI (fragment): lac repressor; lacI; The lac repressor binds to the lac operator to inhibit transcription in E. coli. This inhibition can be relieved by adding lactose or isopropyl-β-D-thiogalactopyranoside (IPTG).
   5407..5995    -  rep_origin     ori: high-copy-number ColE1/pMB1/pBR322/pUC origin of replication
   6166..7026    -  CDS            AmpR: β-lactamase; bla; confers resistance to ampicillin, carbenicillin, and related antibiotics
   7027..7131    -  promoter       AmpR promoter: bla
   7158..7586    +  rep_origin     f1 ori (sequence partly withheld): f1 bacteriophage origin of replication; arrow indicates direction of (+) strand synthesis
   7617..7771    -  CDS            lacZα (fragment): LacZα fragment of β-galactosidase; lacZ fragment
>Addgene plasmid #112799 | p3 FLAG_CMV14/OCTN2 (wt) | addgene full sequence | sequence record 219922 | Addgene NGS Result
GACATTGATTATTGACTAGTTATTAATAGTAATCAATTACGGGGTCATTAGTTCATAGCCCATATATGGA
GTTCCGCGTTACATAACTTACGGTAAATGGCCCGCCTGGCTGACCGCCCAACGACCCCCGCCCATTGACG
TCAATAATGACGTATGTTCCCATAGTAACGCCAATAGGGACTTTCCATTGACGTCAATGGGTGGAGTATT
TACGGTAAACTGCCCACTTGGCAGTACATCAAGTGTATCATATGCCAAGTCCGCCCCCTATTGACGTCAA
TGACGGTAAATGGCCCGCCTGGCATTATGCCCAGTACATGACCTTACGGGACTTTCCTACTTGGCAGTAC
ATCTACGTATTAGTCATCGCTATTACCATGGTGATGCGGTTTTGGCAGTACACCAATGGGCGTGGATAGC
GGTTTGACTCACGGGGATTTCCAAGTCTCCACCCCATTGACGTCAATGGGAGTTTGTTTTGGCACCAAAA
TCAACGGGACTTTCCAAAATGTCGTAATAACCCCGCCCCGTTGACGCAAATGGGCGGTAGGCGTGTACGG
TGGGAGGTCTATATAAGCAGAGCTCGTTTAGTGAACCGTCAGAATTAAGCTTATGCGGGACTACGACGAG
GTGACCGCCTTCCTGGGCGAGTGGGGGCCCTTCCAGCGCCTCATTTTCTTCCTGCTCAGCGCCAGCATCA
TCCCCAATGGCTTCAATGGTATGTCTATCGTGTTCCTGGCGGGGACCCCGGAGCACCGTTGCCTTGTGCC
TCACACCGTGAACTTGAGCAGCGCGTGGCGCAACCACAGTATCCCGTTGGAGACGAAGGACGGACGACAG
GTGCCTCAGAGCTGCCGCCGCTACCGACTGGCCACCATCGCCAACTTCTCTGCGCTGGGGCTGGAGCCGG
GACGGGACGTGGACCTGGAGCAGCTGGAGCAAGAGAACTGCCTGGATGGCTGGGAGTACAACAAGGACGT
CTTCCTGTCCACCATCGTGACAGAGTGGGACCTGGTGTGTAAGGATGACTGGAAAGCCCCACTCACCACC
TCCTTGTTTTTCGTGGGTGTGCTGATGGGCTCCTTCATTTCGGGACAGCTCTCAGACAGGTTTGGTCGCA
AGAATGTGCTGTTTTTGACCATGGGCATGCAGACTGGCTTCAGCTTCCTGCAGCTCTTCTCTGTGAACTT
CGAGATGTTTACAGTGCTTTTTGTCCTTGTTGGCATGGGTCAGATCTCCAACTACGTGGCAGCATTTGTC
CTGGGAACAGAAATTCTTTCCAAGTCAATTCGAATTATATTCGCCACCTTAGGAGTTTGCATATTTTATG
CATTTGGCTTCATGGTGCTGCCTCTGTTTGCATACTTCATCAGAGACTGGAGGATGCTGCTGCTTGCGCT
CACTGTACCAGGGGTGCTGTGTGGGGCTCTCTGGTGGTTCATCCCTGAGTCCCCCCGATGGCTCATCTCT
CAAGGCCGAGTTAAAGAGGCAGAGGTGATCATCCGCAAAGCTGCCAAATTCAATGGGATAGTTGCGCCTT
CCACTATCTTCGATCCCAGTGAGTTACAAGACTTAAATTCCAAGAAGCCTCAGTCGCACCACATTTATGA
TCTGGTCCGAACACGAAATATCAGGATCATCACCATCATGTCCATAATCCTGTGGCTGACCATATCAGTG
GGCTACTTCGGACTTTCTCTTGACACTCCTAACTTGCATGGGGACATCTATGTGAACTGCTTCCTACTGG
CAGCTGTTGAAGTCCCCGCCTATGTGTTGGCCTGGCTGTTGCTACAGCACCTGCCCCGGCGGTATTCTAT
CTCTGCTGCCCTCTTCCTGGGTGGCAGTGTCCTTCTCTTCATACAGCTGGTGCCTTCAGAATTGTTTTAC
TTGTCCACTGCCCTGGTGATGGTGGGCAAGTTTGGAATCACCTCTGCCTATTCCATGGTCTATGTGTACA
CGGCCGAGCTGTACCCCACTGTGGTCAGAAACATGGGTGTGGGGGTCAGCTCCACAGCATCCCGCCTTGG
CAGCATCCTGTCTCCCTACTTTGTCTACCTCGGTGCCTATGATCGCTTCCTGCCTTATATCCTCATGGGA
AGTCTGACCATCCTGACAGCTATCCTCACCTTGTTCTTCCCAGAGAGCTTTGGTGCCCCTCTCCCCGACA
CCATTGACCAGATGCTCAGGGTCAAAGGAATAAAACAATGGCAAATCCAAAGCCAAACAAGGACGCAAAA
AGATGGTGGAGAAAGCCCAACGGTCCTAAAGAGCACAGCCTTCGGATCCCGGGCTGACTACAAAGACCAT
GACGGTGATTATAAAGATCATGACATCGACTACAAGGATGACGATGACAAGTAGTGATCCCGGGTGGCAT
CCCTGTGACCCCTCCCCAGTGCCTCTCCTGGCCCTGGAAGTTGCCACTCCAGTGCCCACCAGCCTTGTCC
TAATAAAATTAAGTTGCATCATTTTGTCTGACTAGGTGTCCTTCTATAATATTATGGGGTGGAGGGGGGT
GGTATGGAGCAAGGGGCAAGTTGGGAAGACAACCTGTAGGGCCTGCGGGGTCTATTGGGAACCAAGCTGG
AGTGCAGTGGCACAATCTTGGCTCACTGCAATCTCCGCCTCCTGGGTTCAAGCGATTCTCCTGCCTCAGC
CTCCCGAGTTGTTGGGATTCCAGGCATGCATGACCAGGCTCAGCTAATTTTTGTTTTTTTGGTAGAGACG
GGGTTTCACCATATTGGCCAGGCTGGTCTCCAACTCCTAATCTCAGGTGATCTACCCACCTTGGCCTCCC
AAATTGCTGGGATTACAGGCGTGAACCACTGCTCCCTTCCCTGTCCTTCTGATTTTAAAATAACTATACC
AGCAGGAGGACGTCCAGACACAGCATAGGCTACCTGGCCATGCCCAACCGGTGGGACATTTGAGTTGCTT
GCTTGGCACTGTCCTCTCATGCGTTGGGTCCACTCAGTAGATGCCTGTTGAATTGGGTACGCGGCCAGCT
TGGCTGTGGAATGTGTGTCAGTTAGGGTGTGGAAAGTCCCCAGGCTCCCCAGCAGGCAGAAGTATGCAAA
GCATGCATCTCAATTAGTCAGCAACCAGGTGTGGAAAGTCCCCAGGCTCCCCAGCAGGCAGAAGTATGCA
AAGCATGCATCTCAATTAGTCAGCAACCATAGTCCCGCCCCTAACTCCGCCCATCCCGCCCCTAACTCCG
CCCAGTTCCGCCCATTCTCCGCCCCATGGCTGACTAATTTTTTTTATTTATGCAGAGGCCGAGGCCGCCT
CGGCCTCTGAGCTATTCCAGAAGTAGTGAGGAGGCTTTTTTGGAGGAATTGATCAGCTTGGGATCTGATC
AAGAGACAGGATGAGGATCGTTTCGCATGATTGAACAAGATGGATTGCACGCAGGTTCTCCGGCCGCTTG
GGTGGAGAGGCTATTCGGCTATGACTGGGCACAACAGACAATCGGCTGCTCTGATGCCGCCGTGTTCCGG
CTGTCAGCGCAGGGGCGCCCGGTTCTTTTTGTCAAGACCGACCTGTCCGGTGCCCTGAATGAACTGCAGG
ACGAGGCAGCGCGGCTATCGTGGCTGGCCACGACGGGCGTTCCTTGCGCAGCTGTGCTCGACGTTGTCAC
TGAAGCGGGAAGGGACTGGCTGCTATTGGGCGAAGTGCCGGGGCAGGATCTCCTGTCATCTCACCTTGCT
CCTGCCGAGAAAGTATCCATCATGGCTGATGCAATGCGGCGGCTGCATACGCTTGATCCGGCTACCTGCC
CATTCGACCACCAAGCGAAACATCGCATCGAGCGAGCACGTACTCGGATGGAAGCCGGTCTTGTCGATCA
GGATGATCTGGACGAAGAGCATCAGGGGCTCGCGCCAGCCGAACTGTTCGCCAGGCTCAAGGCGCGCATG
CCCGACGGCGAGGATCTCGTCGTGACCCATGGCGATGCCTGCTTGCCGAATATCATGGTGGAAAATGGCC
GCTTTTCTGGATTCATCGACTGTGGCCGGCTGGGTGTGGCGGACCGCTATCAGGACATAGCGTTGGCTAC
CCGTGATATTGCTGAAGAGCTTGGCGGCGAATGGGCTGACCGCTTCCTCGTGCTTTACGGTATCGCCGCT
CCCGATTCGCAGCGCATCGCCTTCTATCGCCTTCTTGACGAGTTCTTCTGAGCGGGACTCTGGGGTTCGA
AATGACCGACCAAGCGACGCCCAACCTGCCATCACGAGATTTCGATTCCACCGCCGCCTTCTATGAAAGG
TTGGGCTTCGGAATCGTTTTCCGGGACGCCGGCTGGATGATCCTCCAGCGCGGGGATCTCATGCTGGAGT
TCTTCGCCCACCCCGGGCTCGATCCCCTCGCGAGTTGGTTCAGCTGCTGCCTGAGGCTGGACGACCTCGC
GGAGTTCTACCGGCAGTGCAAATCCGTCGGCATCCAGGAAACCAGCAGCGGCTATCCGCGCATCCATGCC
CCCGAACTGCAGGAGTGGGGAGGCACGATGGCCGCTTTGGTCGACCCGGACGGGACGCTCCTGCGCCTGA
TACAGAACGAATTGCTTGCAGGCATCTCATGAGTGTGTCTTCCCGTTTTCCGCCTGAGGTCACTGCGTGG
ATGGAGCGCTGGCGCCTGCTGCGCGACGGCGAGCTGCTCACCACCCACTCGCCAAGCTGGAACCGTAAAA
AGGCCGCGTTGCTGGCGTTTTTCCATAGGCTCCGCCGATCATAATCAGCCATACCACATTTGTAGAGGTT
TTACTTGCTTTAAAAAACCTCCCACACCTCCCCCTGAACCTGAAACATAAAATGAATGCAATTGTTGTTG
TTAACTTGTTTATTGCAGCTTATAATGGTTACAAATAAAGCAATAGCATCACAAATTTCACAAATAAAGC
ATTTTTTTCACTGCATTCTAGTTGTGGTTTGTCCAAACTCATCAATGTATCTTATCATGTCTGGATCAAT
TCCCTATAGTGAGTCGTATTAAATTCGTAATCATGTCATAGCTGTTTCCTGTGTGAAATTGTTATCCGCT
CACAATTCCACACAACATACGAGCCGGAAGCATAAAGTGTAAAGCCTGGGGTGCCTAATGAGTGAGCTAA
CTCACATTAATTGCGTTGCGCTCACTGCCCGCTTTCCAGTCGGGAAACCTGTCGTGCCAGCTGCATTAAT
GAATCGGCCAACGCGCGGGGAGAGGCGGTTTGCGTATTGGGCGCTCTTCCGCTTCCTCGCTCACTGACTC
GCTGCGCTCGGTCGTTCGGCTGCGGCGAGCGGTATCAGCTCACTCAAAGGCGGTAATACGGTTATCCACA
GAATCAGGGGATAACGCAGGAAAGAACATGTGAGCAAAAGGCCAGCAAAAGGCCAGGAACCGTAAAAAGG
CCGCGTTGCTGGCGTTTTTCCATAGGCTCCGCCCCCCTGACGAGCATCACAAAAATCGACGCTCAAGTCA
GAGGTGGCGAAACCCGACAGGACTATAAAGATACCAGGCGTTTCCCCCTGGAAGCTCCCTCGTGCGCTCT
CCTGTTCCGACCCTGCCGCTTACCGGATACCTGTCCGCCTTTCTCCCTTCGGGAAGCGTGGCGCTTTCTC
ATAGCTCACGCTGTAGGTATCTCAGTTCGGTGTAGGTCGTTCGCTCCAAGCTGGGCTGTGTGCACGAACC
CCCCGTTCAGCCCGACCGCTGCGCCTTATCCGGTAACTATCGTCTTGAGTCCAACCCGGTAAGACACGAC
TTATCGCCACTGGCAGCAGCCACTGGTAACAGGATTAGCAGAGCGAGGTATGTAGGCGGTGCTACAGAGT
TCTTGAAGTGGTGGCCTAACTACGGCTACACTAGAAGAACAGTATTTGGTATCTGCGCTCTGCTGAAGCC
AGTTACCTTCGGAAAAAGAGTTGGTAGCTCTTGATCCGGCAAACAAACCACCGCTGGTAGCGGTGGTTTT
TTTGTTTGCAAGCAGCAGATTACGCGCAGAAAAAAAGGATCTCAAGAAGATCCTTTGATCTTTTCTACGG
GGTCTGACGCTCAGTGGAACGAAAACTCACGTTAAGGGATTTTGGTCATGAGATTATCAAAAAGGATCTT
CACCTAGATCCTTTTAAATTAAAAATGAAGTTTTAAATCAATCTAAAGTATATATGAGTAAACTTGGTCT
GACAGTTACCAATGCTTAATCAGTGAGGCACCTATCTCAGCGATCTGTCTATTTCGTTCATCCATAGTTG
CCTGACTCCCCGTCGTGTAGATAACTACGATACGGGAGGGCTTACCATCTGGCCCCAGTGCTGCAATGAT
ACCGCGAGACCCACGCTCACCGGCTCCAGATTTATCAGCAATAAACCAGCCAGCCGGAAGGGCCGAGCGC
AGAAGTGGTCCTGCAACTTTATCCGCCTCCATCCAGTCTATTAATTGTTGCCGGGAAGCTAGAGTAAGTA
GTTCGCCAGTTAATAGTTTGCGCAACGTTGTTGCCATTGCTACAGGCATCGTGGTGTCACGCTCGTCGTT
TGGTATGGCTTCATTCAGCTCCGGTTCCCAACGATCAAGGCGAGTTACATGATCCCCCATGTTGTGCAAA
AAAGCGGTTAGCTCCTTCGGTCCTCCGATCGTTGTCAGAAGTAAGTTGGCCGCAGTGTTATCACTCATGG
TTATGGCAGCACTGCATAATTCTCTTACTGTCATGCCATCCGTAAGATGCTTTTCTGTGACTGGTGAGTA
CTCAACCAAGTCATTCTGAGAATAGTGTATGCGGCGACCGAGTTGCTCTTGCCCGGCGTCAATACGGGAT
AATACCGCGCCACATAGCAGAACTTTAAAAGTGCTCATCATTGGAAAACGTTCTTCGGGGCGAAAACTCT
CAAGGATCTTACCGCTGTTGAGATCCAGTTCGATGTAACCCACTCGTGCACCCAACTGATCTTCAGCATC
TTTTACTTTCACCAGCGTTTCTGGGTGAGCAAAAACAGGAAGGCAAAATGCCGCAAAAAAGGGAATAAGG
GCGACACGGAAATGTTGAATACTCATACTCTTCCTTTTTCAATATTATTGAAGCATTTATCAGGGTTATT
GTCTCATGAGCGGATACATATTTGAATGTATTTAGAAAAATAAACAAATAGGGGTTCCGCGCACATTTCC
CCGAAAAGTGCCACCTG
[124 nt withheld, positions 7158-7281]
C
[91 nt withheld, positions 7283-7373]
A
[49 nt withheld, positions 7375-7423]
CCTTTGACGTTGGAGTCCACGTTCTTT
[37 nt withheld, positions 7451-7487]
ACCCTATCTCGGTCTATTCTTTTGATTTATAAGGGATTTTGCCGATTTCGGCCTATTGGTTAAAAAATGA
GCTGATTTAACAAAAATTTAACGCGAATTTTAACAAAATATTAACGCTTACAATTTCCATTCGCCATTCA
GGCTGCGCAACTGTTGGGAAGGGCGATCGGTGCGGGCCTCTTCGCTATTACGCCAGCTGGCGAAAGGGGG
ATGTGCTGCAAGGCGATTAAGTTGGGTAACGCCAGGGTTTTCCCAGTCACGACGTTGTAAAACGACGGCC
AGTGCCAAGCTGATCTATACATTGAATCAATATTGGCAATTAGCCATATTAGTCATTGGTTATATAGCAT
AAATCAATATTGGCTATTGGCCATTGCATACGTTGTATCTATATCATAATATGTACATTTATATTGGCTC
ATGTCCAATATGACCGCCATGTT
